Addgene plasmid #162516: GFP-GLT1b
Purpose: Rat GLT-1b cDNA N-terminally tagged with EGFP
Depositing lab: Josef Kittler. Depositing organization: University College London. Publication: Neuronal activity mediated regulation of glutamate transporter GLT-1 surface diffusion in rat astrocytes in dissociated and slice cultures. Al Awabdh S, Gupta-Agarwal S, Sheehan DF, Muir J, Norkett R, Twelvetrees AE, Griffin LD, Kittler JT. Glia. 2016 Jul;64(7):1252-64. doi: 10.1002/glia.22997. PubMed 27189737.
Backbone
  Vector backbone: pEGFP-C1 (Clontech)
  Vector type: Mammalian Expression
Growth in bacteria
  Bacterial resistance: Kanamycin, 50 μg/mL
  Growth temperature: 37°C
  Growth strain: DH5alpha
  Copy number: High Copy
Gene/Insert
  Gene/Insert name: GLT1b
  Species: R. norvegicus (rat)
  Entrez Gene: Slc1a2 (a.k.a. Eaat2, Glt, Glt-1)
  Promoter: CMV
  Cloning method: Restriction Enzyme; 5′ cloning site Unknown (unknown if destroyed)
Terms and licenses: Academic/Nonprofit Terms; Industry Terms: Not Available to Industry
How to cite: GFP-GLT1b was a gift from Josef Kittler (Addgene plasmid # 162516 ; http://n2t.net/addgene:162516 ; RRID:Addgene_162516)
