[The description below was written by a language model from this plasmid's Addgene catalogue record and pLannotate feature annotations shown in this document.]
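Description:
GFP-GLT1b is a mammalian expression plasmid of about 6.4 kb built on the Clontech pEGFP-C1 backbone. It carries the rat cDNA for GLT-1b, a splice variant of the glutamate transporter encoded by Slc1a2 (also known as EAAT2 or GLT-1). The human cytomegalovirus immediate-early enhancer and promoter drive a single open reading frame in which EGFP comes first. A short stretch of residual multiple cloning site acts as a linker, and the transporter coding sequence follows, so the fluorescent protein is fused to the N-terminus of GLT-1b. The annotation matches the insert to the reference rat EAA2 protein as a fragment. This may reflect the alternative C-terminus of the b isoform, although the record does not say so. The SV40 polyadenylation signal terminates the transcript, and the small large T antigen fragment annotated just upstream of it is simply part of that SV40-derived region. The insert was cloned with restriction enzymes, but the sites used are not recorded.

In bacteria the plasmid replicates from a high-copy pUC-type origin and is selected with kanamycin. The Tn5 NeoR/KanR gene sits behind tandem bacterial (bla) and SV40 early promoters and ends with the HSV TK polyadenylation signal. The same cassette therefore confers kanamycin resistance in E. coli and G418 resistance in transfected mammalian cells. An f1 origin is also present, and the short ble and bGH poly(A) fragments are backbone remnants rather than functional parts. The construct is suited to visualising the localisation and trafficking of GLT-1b in live or fixed cells. The associated work concerned activity-dependent regulation of GLT-1 surface diffusion in rat astrocytes in dissociated and slice cultures.
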