Features (pLannotate 1.2.2; 15 found; start..end, strand, type, name):
     89..392     +  enhancer       CMV enhancer: human cytomegalovirus immediate early enhancer
    393..596     +  promoter       CMV promoter: human cytomegalovirus (CMV) immediate early promoter
    641..1357    +  CDS            EGFP: EGFP is a basic (constitutively fluorescent) green fluorescent protein published in 1996, derived from Aequorea victoria. It is reported to be a rapidly-maturing weak dimer with moderate acid sensitivity.
   1358..1393    +  misc_feature   MCS (fragment): multiple cloning site
   1394..3025    +  CDS            Slc1a2 (fragment): EAA2_RAT - Also known as Eaat2, Glt1. Experimental evidence at protein level: Swiss-Prot protein existence level 1. Sodium-dependent, high-affinity amino acid transporter that mediates the uptake of L-glutamate and also L-aspartate and D-aspartate (PubMed:1448170, PubMed:7913472). Functions as a symporter that transports one amino acid molecule together with two or three Na(+) ions and one proton, in parallel with the counter-transport of one K(+) ion (PubMed:1448170). Mediates Cl(-) flux that is not coupled to amino acid transport; this avoids the accumulation of negative charges due to aspar
   3104..3188    +  CDS            large T antigen (fragment): large T antigen from SV40 (simian virus 40)
   3211..3332    +  polyA_signal   SV40 poly(A) signal: SV40 polyadenylation signal
   3366..3794    -  rep_origin     f1 ori (sequence partly withheld): f1 bacteriophage origin of replication; arrow indicates direction of (+) strand synthesis
   3821..3925    +  promoter       AmpR promoter: bla
   3927..4284    +  promoter       SV40 promoter: SV40 enhancer and early promoter
   4319..5113    +  CDS            NeoR/KanR: aminoglycoside phosphotransferase from Tn5; aph(3')-II (or nptII); confers resistance to neomycin, kanamycin, and G418 (Geneticin®)
   5134..5286    +  CDS            ble (fragment): BLE_KLEPN - Experimental evidence at protein level: Swiss-Prot protein existence level 1. Binding protein with a strong affinity to the bleomycin family of antibiotics. Binds to CL990; an antimitotic-antibiotic compound. From Klebsiella pneumoniae.
   5345..5392    +  polyA_signal   HSV TK poly(A) signal: herpes simplex virus thymidine kinase polyadenylation signal (Cole and Stacy, 1985)
   5483..5499    -  polyA_signal   bGH poly(A) signal (fragment): bovine growth hormone polyadenylation signal
   5721..6309    +  rep_origin     ori: high-copy-number ColE1/pMB1/pBR322/pUC origin of replication
>Addgene plasmid #162516 | GFP-GLT1b | addgene full sequence | sequence record 321942 | Addgene NGS Result
TGTGGATAACCGTATTACCGCCATGCATTAGTTATTAATAGTAATCAATTACGGGGTCATTAGTTCATAG
CCCATATATGGAGTTCCGCGTTACATAACTTACGGTAAATGGCCCGCCTGGCTGACCGCCCAACGACCCC
CGCCCATTGACGTCAATAATGACGTATGTTCCCATAGTAACGCCAATAGGGACTTTCCATTGACGTCAAT
GGGTGGAGTATTTACGGTAAACTGCCCACTTGGCAGTACATCAAGTGTATCATATGCCAAGTACGCCCCC
TATTGACGTCAATGACGGTAAATGGCCCGCCTGGCATTATGCCCAGTACATGACCTTATGGGACTTTCCT
ACTTGGCAGTACATCTACGTATTAGTCATCGCTATTACCATGGTGATGCGGTTTTGGCAGTACATCAATG
GGCGTGGATAGCGGTTTGACTCACGGGGATTTCCAAGTCTCCACCCCATTGACGTCAATGGGAGTTTGTT
TTGGCACCAAAATCAACGGGACTTTCCAAAATGTCGTAACAACTCCGCCCCATTGACGCAAATGGGCGGT
AGGCGTGTACGGTGGGAGGTCTATATAAGCAGAGCTGGTTTAGTGAACCGTCAGATCCGCTAGCGCTACC
GGTCGCCACCATGGTGAGCAAGGGCGAGGAGCTGTTCACCGGGGTGGTGCCCATCCTGGTCGAGCTGGAC
GGCGACGTAAACGGCCACAAGTTCAGCGTGTCCGGCGAGGGCGAGGGCGATGCCACCTACGGCAAGCTGA
CCCTGAAGTTCATCTGCACCACCGGCAAGCTGCCCGTGCCCTGGCCCACCCTCGTGACCACCCTGACCTA
CGGCGTGCAGTGCTTCAGCCGCTACCCCGACCACATGAAGCAGCACGACTTCTTCAAGTCCGCCATGCCC
GAAGGCTACGTCCAGGAGCGCACCATCTTCTTCAAGGACGACGGCAACTACAAGACCCGCGCCGAGGTGA
AGTTCGAGGGCGACACCCTGGTGAACCGCATCGAGCTGAAGGGCATCGACTTCAAGGAGGACGGCAACAT
CCTGGGGCACAAGCTGGAGTACAACTACAACAGCCACAACGTCTATATCATGGCCGACAAGCAGAAGAAC
GGCATCAAGGTGAACTTCAAGATCCGCCACAACATCGAGGACGGCAGCGTGCAGCTCGCCGACCACTACC
AGCAGAACACCCCCATCGGCGACGGCCCCGTGCTGCTGCCCGACAACCACTACCTGAGCACCCAGTCCGC
CCTGAGCAAAGACCCCAACGAGAAGCGCGATCACATGGTCCTGCTGGAGTTCGTGACCGCCGCCGGGATC
ACTCTCGGCATGGACGAGCTGTACAAGTCCGGACTCAGATCTCGAGCTCAAGCTTCGAATTCTATGGCAT
CAACCGAGGGTGCCAACAATATGCCCAAGCAGGTGGAAGTGCGCATGCACGACAGCCACCTCAGCTCCGA
GGAGCCAAAGCACCGAAACCTGGGCATGCGCATGTGCGACAAGCTGGGGAAGAACCTCCTGCTCTCACTG
ACTGTGTTTGGTGTCATCCTGGGAGCAGTATGTGGCGGGCTGCTTCGCTTGGCGGCTCCCATCCACCCTG
ATGTGGTCATGTTGATAGCCTTCCCGGGGGACATCCTCATGAGGATGCTGAAGATGCTCATCCTCCCTCT
CATCATTTCCAGTCTCATCACAGGGCTGTCAGGGCTGGATGCTAAAGCCAGCGGCCGCCTAGGCACGAGA
GCCATGGTATATTACATGTCCACGACCATCATTGCCGCTGTGCTGGGGGTCATCCTGGTGTTGGCCATCC
ACCCTGGGAATCCCAAACTCAAGAAGCAGCTGGGGCCTGGGAAGAAGAACGACGAGGTGTCCAGCCTGGA
TGCCTTCCTGGATCTCATTAGAAATCTCTTCCCGGAGAACCTGGTACAAGCCTGTTTCCAACAGATTCAG
ACTGTGACAAAGAAAGTTCTGGTGGCACCTCCATCCGAGGAGGCCAATACAACCAAGGCAGTCATCTCCC
TGTTGAATGAGACCATGAATGAGGCCCCTGAAGAAACTAAGATCGTTATCAAGAAGGGCCTGGAGTTCAA
GGACGGGATGAATGTCTTAGGTCTGATTGGATTCTTTATTGCTTTCGGCATTGCCATGGGGAAGATGGGT
GAGCAGGCCAAGCTGATGGTGGAGTTCTTCAACATTCTGAACGAGATTGTCATGAAGTTAGTGATCATGA
TCATGTGGTATTCCCCGCTGGGTATCGCCTGCTTGATCTGTGGGAAGATCATCGCCATCAAGGACTTAGA
AGTGGTTGCTAGGCAGCTGGGGATGTACATGATCACAGTGATCGTGGGCCTCATCATTCATGGGGGCATC
TTTCTCCCCTTGATTTACTTTGTAGTGACCAGAAAAAACCCATTCTCCTTTTTTGCTGGCATTTTCCAAG
CCTGGATCACTGCCCTGGGAACCGCTTCCAGTGCTGGAACTTTGCCTGTCACCTTCCGTTGCTTGGAAGA
TAATCTAGGGATTGACAAGCGTGTGACCAGATTCGTCCTCCCAGTCGGAGCAACCATTAACATGGATGGT
ACAGCCCTTTACGAAGCCGTGGCAGCCATCTTCATAGCCCAGATGAATGGGGTCATCCTGGATGGAGGTC
AGATAGTGACTGTAAGCCTTACAGCAACTCTGGCGAGCATTGGTGCAGCCAGTATTCCCAGCGCCGGGTT
GGTCACCATGCTCCTCATTCTCACAGCTGTGGGCCTGCCGACAGAGGACATCAGTCTGCTGGTGGCAGTG
GACTGGCTGCTGGATAGAATGAGAACTTCGGTCAATGTAGTGGGCGATTCTTTTGGGGCTGGGATTGTCT
ATCACCTTTCCAAGTCCGAGCTGGACACCATTGACTCCCAACACCGAATGCACGAAGACATCGAAATGAC
CAAGACGCAGTCCGTTTATGACGACACGAAGAACCACAGGGAAAGCAACTCTAATCAGTGTGTCTATGCC
GCACACAACTCTGTCGAATAGATGAGTGCAAGGTACCTTTCCCATTCCTGGATATCGAGACCTGCATATG
AGGATCCACCGGATCTAGATAACTGATCATAATCAGCCATACCACATTTGTAGAGGTTTTACTTGCTTTA
AAAAACCTCCCACACCTCCCCCTGAACCTGAAACATAAAATGAATGCAATTGTTGTTGTTAACTTGTTTA
TTGCAGCTTATAATGGTTACAAATAAAGCAATAGCATCACAAATTTCACAAATAAAGCATTTTTTTCACT
GCATTCTAGTTGTGGTTTGTCCAAACTCATCAATGTATCTTAACGCGTAAATTGTAAGCGTTAATATTTT
GTTAAAATTCGCGTTAAATTTTTGTTAAATCAGCTCATTTTTTAACCAATAGGCCGAAATCGGCAAAATC
CCTTATAAATCAAAAGAATAGACCGAGATAGGGT
[37 nt withheld, positions 3465-3501]
AAAGAACGTGGACTCCAACGTCAAAGG
[49 nt withheld, positions 3529-3577]
T
[91 nt withheld, positions 3579-3669]
G
[124 nt withheld, positions 3671-3794]
CAGGTGGCACTTTTCGGGGAAATGTGCGCGGAACCCCTATTTGTTTATTTTTCTAAATACATTCAAATAT
GTATCCGCTCATGAGACAATAACCCTGATAAATGCTTCAATAATATTGAAAAAGGAAGAGTCCTGAGGCG
GAAAGAACCAGCTGTGGAATGTGTGTCAGTTAGGGTGTGGAAAGTCCCCAGGCTCCCCAGCAGGCAGAAG
TATGCAAAGCATGCATCTCAATTAGTCAGCAACCAGGTGTGGAAAGTCCCCAGGCTCCCCAGCAGGCAGA
AGTATGCAAAGCATGCATCTCAATTAGTCAGCAACCATAGTCCCGCCCCTAACTCCGCCCATCCCGCCCC
TAACTCCGCCCAGTTCCGCCCATTCTCCGCCCCATGGCTGACTAATTTTTTTTATTTATGCAGAGGCCGA
GGCCGCCTCGGCCTCTGAGCTATTCCAGAAGTAGTGAGGAGGCTTTTTTGGAGGCCTAGGCTTTTGCAAA
GATCGATCAAGAGACAGGATGAGGATCGTTTCGCATGATTGAACAAGATGGATTGCACGCAGGTTCTCCG
GCCGCTTGGGTGGAGAGGCTATTCGGCTATGACTGGGCACAACAGACAATCGGCTGCTCTGATGCCGCCG
TGTTCCGGCTGTCAGCGCAGGGGCGCCCGGTTCTTTTTGTCAAGACCGACCTGTCCGGTGCCCTGAATGA
ACTGCAAGACGAGGCAGCGCGGCTATCGTGGCTGGCCACGACGGGCGTTCCTTGCGCAGCTGTGCTCGAC
GTTGTCACTGAAGCGGGAAGGGACTGGCTGCTATTGGGCGAAGTGCCGGGGCAGGATCTCCTGTCATCTC
ACCTTGCTCCTGCCGAGAAAGTATCCATCATGGCTGATGCAATGCGGCGGCTGCATACGCTTGATCCGGC
TACCTGCCCATTCGACCACCAAGCGAAACATCGCATCGAGCGAGCACGTACTCGGATGGAAGCCGGTCTT
GTCGATCAGGATGATCTGGACGAAGAGCATCAGGGGCTCGCGCCAGCCGAACTGTTCGCCAGGCTCAAGG
CGAGCATGCCCGACGGCGAGGATCTCGTCGTGACCCATGGCGATGCCTGCTTGCCGAATATCATGGTGGA
AAATGGCCGCTTTTCTGGATTCATCGACTGTGGCCGGCTGGGTGTGGCGGACCGCTATCAGGACATAGCG
TTGGCTACCCGTGATATTGCTGAAGAGCTTGGCGGCGAATGGGCTGACCGCTTCCTCGTGCTTTACGGTA
TCGCCGCTCCCGATTCGCAGCGCATCGCCTTCTATCGCCTTCTTGACGAGTTCTTCTGAGCGGGACTCTG
GGGTTCGAAATGACCGACCAAGCGACGCCCAACCTGCCATCACGAGATTTCGATTCCACCGCCGCCTTCT
ATGAAAGGTTGGGCTTCGGAATCGTTTTCCGGGACGCCGGCTGGATGATCCTCCAGCGCGGGGATCTCAT
GCTGGAGTTCTTCGCCCACCCTAGGGGGAGGCTAACTGAAACACGGAAGGAGACAATACCGGAAGGAACC
CGCGCTATGACGGCAATAAAAAGACAGAATAAAACGCACGGTGTTGGGTCGTTTGTTCATAAACGCGGGG
TTCGGTCCCAGGGCTGGCACTCTGTCGATACCCCACCGAGACCCCATTGGGGCCAATACGCCCGCGTTTC
TTCCTTTTCCCCACCCCACCCCCCAAGTTCGGGTGAAGGCCCAGGGCTCGCAGCCAACGTCGGGGCGGCA
GGCCCTGCCATAGCCTCAGGTTACTCATATATACTTTAGATTGATTTAAAACTTCATTTTTAATTTAAAA
GGATCTAGGTGAAGATCCTTTTTGATAATCTCATGACCAAAATCCCTTAACGTGAGTTTTCGTTCCACTG
AGCGTCAGACCCCGTAGAAAAGATCAAAGGATCTTCTTGAGATCCTTTTTTTCTGCGCGTAATCTGCTGC
TTGCAAACAAAAAAACCACCGCTACCAGCGGTGGTTTGTTTGCCGGATCAAGAGCTACCAACTCTTTTTC
CGAAGGTAACTGGCTTCAGCAGAGCGCAGATACCAAATACTGTTCTTCTAGTGTAGCCGTAGTTAGGCCA
CCACTTCAAGAACTCTGTAGCACCGCCTACATACCTCGCTCTGCTAATCCTGTTACCAGTGGCTGCTGCC
AGTGGCGATAAGTCGTGTCTTACCGGGTTGGACTCAAGACGATAGTTACCGGATAAGGCGCAGCGGTCGG
GCTGAACGGGGGGTTCGTGCACACAGCCCAGCTTGGAGCGAACGACCTACACCGAACTGAGATACCTACA
GCGTGAGCTATGAGAAAGCGCCACGCTTCCCGAAGGGAGAAAGGCGGACAGGTATCCGGTAAGCGGCAGG
GTCGGAACAGGAGAGCGCACGAGGGAGCTTCCAGGGGGAAACGCCTGGTATCTTTATAGTCCTGTCGGGT
TTCGCCACCTCTGACTTGAGCGTCGATTTTTGTGATGCTCGTCAGGGGGGCGGAGCCTATGGAAAAACGC
CAGCAACGCGGCCTTTTTACGGTTCCTGGCCTTTTGCTGGCCTTTTGCTCACATGTTCTTTCCTGCGTTA
TCCCCTGATTC
